Addgene plasmid #179671: CMVTO-RBDK65E-R89L-cTEVp
Purpose: Mutant Ras Binding Domain split-cTEVP
Depositing lab: Xiaojing Gao. Depositing organization: Stanford University. Publication: Protease-controlled secretion and display of intercellular signals. Vlahos AE, Kang J, Aldrete CA, Zhu R, Chong LS, Elowitz MB, Gao XJ. Nat Commun. 2022 Feb 17;13(1):912. doi: 10.1038/s41467-022-28623-y. PubMed 35177637.
Backbone
  Vector backbone: CMVTO-FlpIn
  Vector type: Mammalian Expression
Growth in bacteria
  Bacterial resistance: Ampicillin, 100 μg/mL
  Growth temperature: 37°C
  Growth strain: DH5alpha
  Copy number: High Copy
Gene/Insert
  Gene/Insert name: CRaf RBD protein
  Species: H. sapiens (human)
  Mutation: K65E, R89L
  Entrez Gene: RAF1 (a.k.a. CMD1NN, CRAF, NS5, Raf-1, c-Raf)
  Tag / fusion protein: cTEVP (C terminal on insert)
Terms and licenses: Academic/Nonprofit Terms; Industry Terms: Not Available to Industry
How to cite: CMVTO-RBDK65E-R89L-cTEVp was a gift from Xiaojing Gao (Addgene plasmid # 179671 ; http://n2t.net/addgene:179671 ; RRID:Addgene_179671)
