[The description below was written by a language model from this plasmid's Addgene catalogue record and pLannotate feature annotations shown in this document.]
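Description:
CMVTO-RBDK65E-R89L-cTEVp is a 5.8 kb mammalian expression plasmid built on a CMVTO-FlpIn backbone. It is propagated in E. coli through a high-copy ColE1/pUC-type origin and selected with ampicillin (AmpR under its own bla promoter). Remnants of a lac promoter/operator region, a partial f1 ori and a bom fragment are carried over from the parental vector.

The expression cassette uses the human CMV immediate-early enhancer and promoter. This is followed by two short tet operator-like matches, which the annotation reports as PLtetO-1 and TRE3GV fragments. That arrangement fits a "CMV-TO" design, in which transcription is constitutive unless a Tet repressor is present and becomes doxycycline- or tetracycline-inducible in TetR-expressing cells. The promoter drives a fragment of human RAF1 (c-Raf) corresponding to the Ras binding domain and carrying the K65E and R89L substitutions. This domain is fused at its C terminus to a fragment of tobacco etch virus protease, the C-terminal half of a split TEV protease (cTEVp), and the cassette ends with a bGH polyadenylation signal. Downstream, an FRT site directly precedes a hygromycin resistance gene with an SV40 poly(A) signal and no annotated promoter of its own. This is the standard Flp-In layout, in which FLP-mediated integration at a genomic FRT landing pad places HygR behind a resident promoter and allows selection of single-copy stable lines.

The record describes the construct only as a mutant Ras binding domain fused to split cTEVp, from work on protease-controlled secretion and display of intercellular signals. The effect of the two mutations is not stated. A plausible use is as a variant or control alongside a wild-type RBD fusion in Ras-dependent reconstitution of TEV protease with a partner carrying the N-terminal half.
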