Features (pLannotate 1.2.2; 23 found; start..end, strand, type, name):
    116..495     +  enhancer       CMV enhancer: human cytomegalovirus immediate early enhancer
    496..699     +  promoter       CMV promoter: human cytomegalovirus (CMV) immediate early promoter
    701..720     +  promoter       PLtetO-1 promoter (fragment): modified phage lambda PL promoter with tet operator sites (Lutz and Bujard, 1997)
    722..741     +  promoter       PLtetO-1 promoter (fragment): modified phage lambda PL promoter with tet operator sites (Lutz and Bujard, 1997)
    749..782     +  promoter       TRE3GV promoter (fragment): 3rd-generation Tet-responsive promoter that can be activated by binding of Tet-On® 3G, optimized for retroviral and lentiviral vectors
    875..1120    +  CDS            RAF1 (fragment): RAF1_HUMAN - Also known as RAF. Experimental evidence at protein level: Swiss-Prot protein existence level 1. Serine/threonine-protein kinase that acts as a regulatory link between the membrane-associated Ras GTPases and the MAPK/ERK cascade, and this critical regulatory link functions as a switch determining cell fate decisions including proliferation, differentiation, apoptosis, survival and oncogenic transformation. RAF1 activation initiates a mitogen-activated protein kinase (MAPK) cascade that comprises a sequential phosphorylation of the dual-specific MAPK kinases (MAP2K1/MEK1 and MAP2K2
   1136..1492    +  CDS            POLG_TEV (fragment): Experimental evidence at protein level: Swiss-Prot protein existence level 1. [Nuclear inclusion protein A]: has RNA-binding and proteolytic activities. From Tobacco etch virus (TEV).
   1604..1828    +  polyA_signal   bGH poly(A) signal: bovine growth hormone polyadenylation signal
   1844..1867    +  polyA_signal   bGH poly(A) signal (fragment): bovine growth hormone polyadenylation signal
   1871..1892    +  promoter       SV40 promoter (fragment): SV40 enhancer and early promoter
   1913..2146    +  rep_origin     f1 ori (fragment) (sequence partly withheld): f1 bacteriophage origin of replication; arrow indicates direction of (+) strand synthesis
   2151..2198    +  protein_bind   FRT: FLP-mediated recombination occurs in the 8-bp core sequence TCTAGAAA (Turan and Bode, 2011). FLP recombinase from the Saccharomyces cerevisiae 2μ plasmid
   2206..3228    +  CDS            HygR: aminoglycoside phosphotransferase from E. coli; aph(4)-Ia; confers resistance to hygromycin
   3238..3363    +  CDS            ble (fragment): BLE_KLEPN - Experimental evidence at protein level: Swiss-Prot protein existence level 1. Binding protein with a strong affinity to the bleomycin family of antibiotics. Binds to CL990; an antimitotic-antibiotic compound. From Klebsiella pneumoniae.
   3358..3488    +  polyA_signal   SV40 poly(A) signal: SV40 polyadenylation signal
   3552..3568    -  protein_bind   lac operator: The lac repressor binds to the lac operator to inhibit transcription in E. coli. This inhibition can be relieved by adding lactose or isopropyl-β-D-thiogalactopyranoside (IPTG). lac repressor encoded by lacI
   3576..3606    -  promoter       lac promoter: promoter for the E. coli lac operon
   3621..3642    -  protein_bind   CAP binding site: CAP binding activates transcription in the presence of cAMP. E. coli catabolite activator protein
   3655..3747    -  CDS            lacI (fragment): lac repressor; lacI; The lac repressor binds to the lac operator to inhibit transcription in E. coli. This inhibition can be relieved by adding lactose or isopropyl-β-D-thiogalactopyranoside (IPTG).
   3930..4518    -  rep_origin     ori: high-copy-number ColE1/pMB1/pBR322/pUC origin of replication
   4689..5549    -  CDS            AmpR: β-lactamase; bla; confers resistance to ampicillin, carbenicillin, and related antibiotics
   5550..5654    -  promoter       AmpR promoter: bla
   5713..5765    -  misc_feature   bom (fragment): basis of mobility region from pBR322
>Addgene plasmid #179671 | CMVTO-RBDK65E-R89L-cTEVp | addgene full sequence | sequence record 356811 | Addgene NGS Result
AGTGCGCGAGCAAAATTTAAGCTACAACAAGGCAAGGCTTGACCGACAATTGCATGAAGAATCTGCTTAG
GGTTAGGCGTTTTGCGCTGCTTCGTACGGGCCAGATATACGCGTTGACATTGATTATTGACTAGTTATTA
ATAGTAATCAATTACGGGGTCATTAGTTCATAGCCCATATATGGAGTTCCGCGTTACATAACTTACGGTA
AATGGCCCGCCTGGCTGACCGCCCAACGACCCCCGCCCATTGACGTCAATAATGACGTATGTTCCCATAG
TAACGCCAATAGGGACTTTCCATTGACGTCAATGGGTGGAGTATTTACGGTAAACTGCCCACTTGGCAGT
ACATCAAGTGTATCATATGCCAAGTACGCCCCCTATTGACGTCAATGACGGTAAATGGCCCGCCTGGCAT
TATGCCCAGTACATGACCTTATGGGACTTTCCTACTTGGCAGTACATCTACGTATTAGTCATCGCTATTA
CCATGGTGATGCGGTTTTGGCAGTACATCAATGGGCGTGGATAGCGGTTTGACTCACGGGGATTTCCAAG
TCTCCACCCCATTGACGTCAATGGGAGTTTGTTTTGGCACCAAAATCAACGGGACTTTCCAAAATGTCGT
AACAACTCCGCCCCATTGACGCAAATGGGCGGTAGGCGTGTACGGTGGGAGGTCTATATAAGCAGAGCTC
TCCCTATCAGTGATAGAGATCTCCCTATCAGTGATAGAGATCGTCGACGAGCTCGTTTAGTGAACCGTCA
GATCGCCTGGAGACGCCATCCACGCTGTTTTGACCTCCATAGAAGACACCGGGACCGATCCAGCCTCCGG
ACTCTAGCGTTTAAACTTAAGCTTCGCCACCATGGATCCGAGTAAGACGTCAAACACAATCAGGGTTTTT
CTCCCCAATGAACAGCGGACCGTGGTAAACGTCCGAAACGGGATGAGTCTCCACGACTGTCTGATGAAAG
CCTTGAAGGTGCTGGGGCTTCAGCCTGAATGTTGCGCTGTCTTTCGCCTTCTCCACGAACACAAGGGCGC
AAAGGCGAGGCTTGACTGGAATACAGACGCTGCAAGTTTGATTGGGGAAGAACTTCAGGTCGATTTCCTC
ACCGGTGGCTCAGGGAGCAAGAGTATGAGTTCTATGGTGTCCGACACTAGCTGCACGTTCCCCTCAAGTG
ATGGGATATTCTGGAAACACTGGATACAGACTAAAGACGGACAGTGTGGAAGCCCATTGGTTTCCACCCG
AGATGGTTTTATCGTGGGTATCCATAGCGCCTCTAATTTCACAAACACGAACAACTATTTCACTTCAGTG
CCCAAAAACTTTATGGAGCTGCTCACAAACCAAGAAGCGCAGCAGTGGGTAAGCGGTTGGAGACTTAACG
CTGACTCAGTTCTCTGGGGGGGGCACAAAGTATTCATGGTAAAGCCAGAGGAGCCATTCCAACCAGTCAA
AGAAGCCACACAACTTATGAACAGCTAGCTCGAGGAGGGCCCGAACAAAAACTCATCTCAGAAGAGGATC
TGAATAGCGCCGTCGACCATCATCATAATCATCATTGAGTTTAAACCCGCTGATCAGCCTCGACTGTGCC
TTCTAGTTGCCAGCCATCTGTTGTTTGCCCCTCCCCCGTGCCTTCCTTGACCCTGGAAGGTGCCACTCCC
ACTGTCCTTTCCTAATAAAATGAGGAAATTGCATCGCATTGTCTGAGTAGGTGTCATTCTATTCTGGGGG
GTGGGGTGGGGCAGGACAGCAAGGGGGAGGATTGGGAAGACAATAGCAGGCATGCTGGGGATGCGGTGGG
CTCTATGGAGATCTATCGATGTTCTGGGGATGCGGTGGGCTCTATGGCTTCTGAGGCGGAAAGAACCAGC
TGGGGCTCTAGGGGGTATCCCC
[124 nt withheld, positions 1913-2036]
C
[91 nt withheld, positions 2038-2128]
AGGGTGATGGTTCACGTACCTAGAAGTTCCTATTCCGAAGTTCCTATTCTCTAGAAAGTATAGGAACTTC
CTTGGCCAAAAAGCCTGAACTCACCGCGACGTCTGTCGAGAAGTTTCTGATCGAAAAGTTCGACAGCGTC
TCCGACCTGATGCAGCTCTCGGAGGGCGAAGAATCTCGTGCTTTCAGCTTCGATGTAGGAGGGCGTGGAT
ATGTCCTGCGGGTAAATAGCTGCGCCGATGGTTTCTACAAAGATCGTTATGTTTATCGGCACTTTGCATC
GGCCGCGCTCCCGATTCCGGAAGTGCTTGACATTGGGGAATTCAGCGAGAGCCTGACCTATTGCATCTCC
CGCCGTGCACAGGGTGTCACGTTGCAAGACCTGCCTGAAACCGAACTGCCCGCTGTTCTGCAGCCGGTCG
CGGAGGCCATGGATGCGATCGCTGCGGCCGATCTTAGCCAGACGAGCGGGTTCGGCCCATTCGGACCGCA
AGGAATCGGTCAATACACTACATGGCGTGATTTCATATGCGCGATTGCTGATCCCCATGTGTATCACTGG
CAAACTGTGATGGACGACACCGTCAGTGCGTCCGTCGCGCAGGCTCTCGATGAGCTGATGCTTTGGGCCG
AGGACTGCCCCGAAGTCCGGCACCTCGTGCACGCGGATTTCGGCTCCAACAATGTCCTGACGGACAATGG
CCGCATAACAGCGGTCATTGACTGGAGCGAGGCGATGTTCGGGGATTCCCAATACGAGGTCGCCAACATC
TTCTTCTGGAGGCCGTGGTTGGCTTGTATGGAGCAGCAGACGCGCTACTTCGAGCGGAGGCATCCGGAGC
TTGCAGGATCGCCGCGGCTCCGGGCGTATATGCTCCGCATTGGTCTTGACCAACTCTATCAGAGCTTGGT
TGACGGCAATTTCGATGATGCAGCTTGGGCGCAGGGTCGATGCGACGCAATCGTCCGATCCGGAGCCGGG
ACTGTCGGGCGTACACAAATCGCCCGCAGAAGCGCGGCCGTCTGGACCGATGGCTGTGTAGAAGTACTCG
CCGATAGTGGAAACCGACGCCCCAGCACTCGTCCGAGGGCAAAGGAATAGCACGTACTACGAGATTTCGA
TTCCACCGCCGCCTTCTATGAAAGGTTGGGCTTCGGAATCGTTTTCCGGGACGCCGGCTGGATGATCCTC
CAGCGCGGGGATCTCATGCTGGAGTTCTTCGCCCACCCCAACTTGTTTATTGCAGCTTATAATAGTTACA
AATAAAGCAATAGCATCACAAATTTCACAAATAAAGCATTTTTTTCACTGCATTCTAGTTGTGGTTTGTC
CAAACTCATCAATGTATCTTATCATGTCTGTATACCGTCGACCTCTAGCTAGAGCTTGGCGTAATCATGG
TCATAGCTGTTTCCTGTGTGAAATTGTTATCCGCTCACAATTCCACACAACATACGAGCCGGAAGCATAA
AGTGTAAAGCCTGGGGTGCCTAATGAGTGAGCTAACTCACATTAATTGCGTTGCGCTCACTGCCCGCTTT
CCAGTCGGGAAACCTGTCGTGCCAGCTGCATTAATGAATCGGCCAACGCGCGGGGAGAGGCGGTTTGCGT
ATTGGGCGCTCTTCCGCTTCCTCGCTCACTGACTCGCTGCGCTCGGTCGTTCGGCTGCGGCGAGCGGTAT
CAGCTCACTCAAAGGCGGTAATACGGTTATCCACAGAATCAGGGGATAACGCAGGAAAGAACATGTGAGC
AAAAGGCCAGCAAAAGGCCAGGAACCGTAAAAAGGCCGCGTTGCTGGCGTTTTTCCATAGGCTCCGCCCC
CCTGACGAGCATCACAAAAATCGACGCTCAAGTCAGAGGTGGCGAAACCCGACAGGACTATAAAGATACC
AGGCGTTTCCCCCTGGAAGCTCCCTCGTGCGCTCTCCTGTTCCGACCCTGCCGCTTACCGGATACCTGTC
CGCCTTTCTCCCTTCGGGAAGCGTGGCGCTTTCTCATAGCTCACGCTGTAGGTATCTCAGTTCGGTGTAG
GTCGTTCGCTCCAAGCTGGGCTGTGTGCACGAACCCCCCGTTCAGCCCGACCGCTGCGCCTTATCCGGTA
ACTATCGTCTTGAGTCCAACCCGGTAAGACACGACTTATCGCCACTGGCAGCAGCCACTGGTAACAGGAT
TAGCAGAGCGAGGTATGTAGGCGGTGCTACAGAGTTCTTGAAGTGGTGGCCTAACTACGGCTACACTAGA
AGAACAGTATTTGGTATCTGCGCTCTGCTGAAGCCAGTTACCTTCGGAAAAAGAGTTGGTAGCTCTTGAT
CCGGCAAACAAACCACCGCTGGTAGCGGTGGTTTTTTTGTTTGCAAGCAGCAGATTACGCGCAGAAAAAA
AGGATCTCAAGAAGATCCTTTGATCTTTTCTACGGGGTCTGACGCTCAGTGGAACGAAAACTCACGTTAA
GGGATTTTGGTCATGAGATTATCAAAAAGGATCTTCACCTAGATCCTTTTAAATTAAAAATGAAGTTTTA
AATCAATCTAAAGTATATATGAGTAAACTTGGTCTGACAGTTACCAATGCTTAATCAGTGAGGCACCTAT
CTCAGCGATCTGTCTATTTCGTTCATCCATAGTTGCCTGACTCCCCGTCGTGTAGATAACTACGATACGG
GAGGGCTTACCATCTGGCCCCAGTGCTGCAATGATACCGCGAGACCCACGCTCACCGGCTCCAGATTTAT
CAGCAATAAACCAGCCAGCCGGAAGGGCCGAGCGCAGAAGTGGTCCTGCAACTTTATCCGCCTCCATCCA
GTCTATTAATTGTTGCCGGGAAGCTAGAGTAAGTAGTTCGCCAGTTAATAGTTTGCGCAACGTTGTTGCC
ATTGCTACAGGCATCGTGGTGTCACGCTCGTCGTTTGGTATGGCTTCATTCAGCTCCGGTTCCCAACGAT
CAAGGCGAGTTACATGATCCCCCATGTTGTGCAAAAAAGCGGTTAGCTCCTTCGGTCCTCCGATCGTTGT
CAGAAGTAAGTTGGCCGCAGTGTTATCACTCATGGTTATGGCAGCACTGCATAATTCTCTTACTGTCATG
CCATCCGTAAGATGCTTTTCTGTGACTGGTGAGTACTCAACCAAGTCATTCTGAGAATAGTGTATGCGGC
GACCGAGTTGCTCTTGCCCGGCGTCAATACGGGATAATACCGCGCCACATAGCAGAACTTTAAAAGTGCT
CATCATTGGAAAACGTTCTTCGGGGCGAAAACTCTCAAGGATCTTACCGCTGTTGAGATCCAGTTCGATG
TAACCCACTCGTGCACCCAACTGATCTTCAGCATCTTTTACTTTCACCAGCGTTTCTGGGTGAGCAAAAA
CAGGAAGGCAAAATGCCGCAAAAAAGGGAATAAGGGCGACACGGAAATGTTGAATACTCATACTCTTCCT
TTTTCAATATTATTGAAGCATTTATCAGGGTTATTGTCTCATGAGCGGATACATATTTGAATGTATTTAG
AAAAATAAACAAATAGGGGTTCCGCGCACATTTCCCCGAAAAGTGCCACCTGACGTCGACGGATCGGGAG
ATCTCCCGATCCCCTATGGTGCACTCTCAGTACAATCTGCTCTGATGCCGCATAGTTAAGCCAGTATCTG
CTCCCTGCTTGTGTGTTGGAGGTCGCTGAGT
